Addgene plasmid #195338: pAAV-CNTF
Purpose: Expression of CNTF in mammalian cells
Depositing lab: Kevin Park. Depositing organization: University of Miami. Publication: Viral vector-based improvement of optic nerve regeneration: characterization of individual axons' growth patterns and synaptogenesis in a visual target. Yungher BJ, Luo X, Salgueiro Y, Blackmore MG, Park KK. Gene Ther. 2015 Oct;22(10):811-21. doi: 10.1038/gt.2015.51. Epub 2015 May 25. PubMed 26005861.
Backbone
  Vector backbone: pAAV-MCS
  Backbone manufacturer: Stratagene
  Backbone size w/o insert (bp): 4650
  Total vector size (bp): 6027
  Modifications to backbone: B J Yungher, X Luo, Y Salgueiro, M G Blackmore, K K Park (2015) Viral vector-based improvement of optic nerve regeneration: characterization of individual axons' growth patterns and synaptogenesis in a visual target.
  Vector type: Mammalian Expression, AAV
Growth in bacteria
  Bacterial resistance: Ampicillin, 100 μg/mL
  Growth temperature: 37°C
  Growth strain: NEB Stable
  Copy number: Unknown
Gene/Insert
  Gene/Insert name: Ciliary neurotrophic factor (alt name: CNTF)
  Species: H. sapiens (human)
  Insert size (bp): 651
  GenBank ID: NM_000614.4
  Entrez Gene: CNTF (a.k.a. HCNTF)
  Promoter: UbC promoter with beta-globin intron
  Tag / fusion protein: NGF signal peptide (N terminal on insert)
  Cloning method: Unknown
  Sequencing primers: 5′ caacctggactctgcggatg; 3′ catcccatccgcagagtcc
Terms and licenses: Academic/Nonprofit Terms; Industry Terms: Not Available to Industry
How to cite: pAAV-CNTF was a gift from Kevin Park (Addgene plasmid # 195338 ; http://n2t.net/addgene:195338 ; RRID:Addgene_195338)
