[The description below was written by a language model from this plasmid's Addgene catalogue record and pLannotate feature annotations shown in this document.]
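Description:
pAAV-CNTF is an adeno-associated virus transfer plasmid built on the Stratagene pAAV-MCS backbone, with a total size of about 6.0 kb. It is intended both for direct mammalian expression and for packaging into recombinant AAV. In bacteria it is maintained by a high-copy ColE1/pUC-type origin and selected with ampicillin through the β-lactamase gene. An f1 phage origin is also present, along with small remnants of the pBR322 bom and rop regions. The expression cassette lies between AAV2 inverted terminal repeats, which are the cis elements needed for replication and encapsidation of the vector genome. The annotation finds a complete ITR downstream of the cassette, but only two short ITR fragments on the upstream side. This may reflect incomplete annotation or sequencing of this repeat-rich, recombination-prone region, or a partial deletion.

The payload is human ciliary neurotrophic factor (CNTF), driven by the human ubiquitin C promoter followed by a rabbit β-globin intron and terminated by the human growth hormone polyadenylation signal. The catalogue lists an N-terminal NGF signal peptide fused to CNTF. CNTF natively lacks a classical secretion signal, so this leader presumably directs the factor into the secretory pathway for release from transduced cells. The feature table does not annotate the leader separately. The β-globin intron is annotated as two fragments interrupted by mouse miR-155 5′ and 3′ flanking sequences, which resembles an intronic scaffold for artificial microRNA expression. The record does not state whether a functional hairpin is present or what it would target. The associated publication concerns viral vector-based promotion of optic nerve regeneration, consistent with use of this construct for AAV-mediated CNTF delivery to neural tissue.
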