Features (pLannotate 1.2.2; 18 found; start..end, strand, type, name):
    934..1522    +  rep_origin     ori: high-copy-number ColE1/pMB1/pBR322/pUC origin of replication
   1595..1622    +  repeat_region  AAV2 ITR (fragment): inverted terminal repeat of adeno-associated virus serotype 2 inverted
   1651..1678    +  repeat_region  AAV2 ITR (fragment): inverted terminal repeat of adeno-associated virus serotype 2 inverted
   1735..2134    +  promoter       UbC promoter: human ubiquitin C promoter
   2312..2867    +  promoter       UbC promoter (fragment): human ubiquitin C promoter
   2897..3179    +  intron         β-globin intron (fragment): intron from rabbit β-globin gene
   3207..3233    +  ncRNA          5' miR-155: sequence upstream of the precursor of mouse miR-155 microRNA (Uva et al., 2013) miRNA
   3297..3338    +  ncRNA          3' miR-155: sequence downstream of the precursor of mouse miR-155 microRNA (Uva et al., 2013) miRNA
   3371..3635    +  intron         β-globin intron (fragment): intron from rabbit β-globin gene
   3749..4345    +  CDS            CNTF: CNTF_HUMAN - Experimental evidence at protein level: Swiss-Prot protein existence level 1. CNTF is a survival factor for various neuronal cell types. Seems to prevent the degeneration of motor axons after axotomy. From Homo sapiens (Human).
   4357..4833    +  polyA_signal   hGH poly(A) signal: human growth hormone polyadenylation signal
   4873..5013    +  repeat_region  AAV2 ITR: inverted terminal repeat of adeno-associated virus serotype 2 inverted
   5018..5069    -  misc_feature   bom (fragment): basis of mobility region from pBR322
   5088..5543    +  rep_origin     f1 ori (sequence partly withheld): f1 bacteriophage origin of replication; arrow indicates direction of (+) strand synthesis
   5544..5593    -  misc_feature   bom (fragment): basis of mobility region from pBR322
   5695..5730    -  CDS            rop (fragment): Rop protein, which maintains plasmids at low copy number; rop
   5825..5929    +  promoter       AmpR promoter: bla
   5930..763     +  CDS            AmpR (across the origin): β-lactamase; bla; confers resistance to ampicillin, carbenicillin, and related antibiotics
>Addgene plasmid #195338 | pAAV-CNTF | addgene full sequence | sequence record 383898 | Addgene NGS Result
TGCTGAAGATCAGTTGGGTGCACGAGTGGGTTACATCGAACTGGATCTCAACAGCGGTAAGATCCTTGAG
AGTTTTCGCCCCGAAGAACGTTTTCCAATGATGAGCACTTTTAAAGTTCTGCTATGTGGCGCGGTATTAT
CCCGTATTGACGCCGGGCAAGAGCAACTCGGTCGCCGCATACACTATTCTCAGAATGACTTGGTTGAGTA
CTCACCAGTCACAGAAAAGCATCTTACGGATGGCATGACAGTAAGAGAATTATGCAGTGCTGCCATAACC
ATGAGTGATAACACTGCGGCCAACTTACTTCTGACAACGATCGGAGGACCGAAGGAGCTAACCGCTTTTT
TGCACAACATGGGGGATCATGTAACTCGCCTTGATCGTTGGGAACCGGAGCTGAATGAAGCCATACCAAA
CGACGAGCGTGACACCACGATGCCTGTAGCAATGGCAACAACGTTGCGCAAACTATTAACTGGCGAACTA
CTTACTCTAGCTTCCCGGCAACAATTAATAGACTGGATGGAGGCGGATAAAGTTGCAGGACCACTTCTGC
GCTCGGCCCTTCCGGCTGGCTGGTTTATTGCTGATAAATCTGGAGCCGGTGAGCGTGGGTCTCGCGGTAT
CATTGCAGCACTGGGGCCAGATGGTAAGCCCTCCCGTATCGTAGTTATCTACACGACGGGGAGTCAGGCA
ACTATGGATGAACGAAATAGACAGATCGCTGAGATAGGTGCCTCACTGATTAAGCATTGGTAACTGTCAG
ACCAAGTTTACTCATATATACTTTAGATTGATTTAAAACTTCATTTTTAATTTAAAAGGATCTAGGTGAA
GATCCTTTTTGATAATCTCATGACCAAAATCCCTTAACGTGAGTTTTCGTTCCACTGAGCGTCAGACCCC
GTAGAAAAGATCAAAGGATCTTCTTGAGATCCTTTTTTTCTGCGCGTAATCTGCTGCTTGCAAACAAAAA
AACCACCGCTACCAGCGGTGGTTTGTTTGCCGGATCAAGAGCTACCAACTCTTTTTCCGAAGGTAACTGG
CTTCAGCAGAGCGCAGATACCAAATACTGTTCTTCTAGTGTAGCCGTAGTTAGGCCACCACTTCAAGAAC
TCTGTAGCACCGCCTACATACCTCGCTCTGCTAATCCTGTTACCAGTGGCTGCTGCCAGTGGCGATAAGT
CGTGTCTTACCGGGTTGGACTCAAGACGATAGTTACCGGATAAGGCGCAGCGGTCGGGCTGAACGGGGGG
TTCGTGCACACAGCCCAGCTTGGAGCGAACGACCTACACCGAACTGAGATACCTACAGCGTGAGCTATGA
GAAAGCGCCACGCTTCCCGAAGGGAGAAAGGCGGACAGGTATCCGGTAAGCGGCAGGGTCGGAACAGGAG
AGCGCACGAGGGAGCTTCCAGGGGGAAACGCCTGGTATCTTTATAGTCCTGTCGGGTTTCGCCACCTCTG
ACTTGAGCGTCGATTTTTGTGATGCTCGTCAGGGGGGCGGAGCCTATGGAAAAACGCCAGCAACGCGGCC
TTTTTACGGTTCCTGGCCTTTTGCTGGCCTTTTGCTCACATGTCCTGCAGGCAGCTGCGCGCTCGCTCGC
TCACTGAGGCCGCCCGGGCGTCGGGCGACCTTTGGTCGCCCGGCCTCAGTGAGCGAGCGAGCGCGCAGAG
AGGGAGTGGCCAACTCCATCACTAGGGGTTCCTGCGGCCGCACGCGTTTAAACTGGCCTCCGCGCCGGGT
TTTGGCGCCTCCCGCGGGCGCCCCCCTCCTCACGGCGAGCGCTGCCACGTCAGACGAAGGGCGCAGCGAG
CGTCCTGATCCTTCCGCCCGGACGCTCAGGACAGCGGCCCGCTGCTCATAAGACTCGGCCTTAGAACCCC
AGTATCAGCAGAAGGACATTTTAGGACGGGACTTGGGTGACTCTAGGGCACTGGTTTTCTTTCCAGAGAG
CGGAACAGGCGAGGAAAAGTAGTCCCTTCTCGGCGATTCTGCGGAGGGATCTCCGTGGGGCGGTGAACGC
CGATGATTATATAAGGACGCGCCGGGTGTGGCACAGCTAGTTCCGTCGCAGCCGGGATTTGGGTCGCGGT
TCTTGTTTGTGGATCGCTGTGATCGTCACTTGGTGAGTAGCGGGCTGCTGGGCTGGCCGGGGCTTTCGTG
GCCGCCGGGCCGCTCGGTGGGACGGAAGCGTGTGGAGAGACCGCCAAGGGCTGTAGTCTGGGTCCGCGAG
CAAGGTTGCCCTGAACTGGGGGTTGGGGGGAGCGCAGCAAAATGGCGGCTGTTCCCGAGTCTTGAATAGA
ACCTTCGCTAATGCGGGAAAGCTCTTATTCGGGTGAGATGGGCTGGGGCACCATCTGGGGACCCTGACGT
GAAGTTTGTCACTGACTGGAGAACTCGGTTTGTCGTCTGTTGCGGGGGCGGCAGTTATGGCGGTGCCGTT
GGGCAGTGCACCCGTACCTTTGGGAGCGCGCGCCCTCGTCGTGTCGTGACGTCACCCGTTCTGTTGGCTT
ATAATGCAGGGTGGGGCCACCTGCCGGTAGGTGTGCGGTAGGCTTTTCTCCGTCGCAGGACGCAGGGTTC
GGGCCTAGGGTAGGCTCTCCTGAATCGACAGGCGCCGGACCTCTGGTGAGGGGAGGGATAAGTGAGGCGT
CAGTTTCTTTGGTCGGTTTTATGTACCTATCTTCTTAAGTAGCTGAAGCTCCGGTTTTGAACTATGCGCT
CGGGGTTGGCGAGTGTGTTTTGTGAAGTTTTTTAGGCACCTTTTGAAATGTAATCATTTGGGTCAATATG
TAATTTTCAGTGTTAGACTAGTAAATTGTCCGCTAAATTCTGGCCGTTTTTGGCTTTTTTGTTAGACGAA
GCTAAGGCGCGCCTGAGAACTTCAGGGTGAGTTTGGGGACCCTTGATTGTTCTTTCTTTTTCGCTATTGT
AAAATTCATGTTATATGGAGGGGGCAAAGTTTTCAGGGTGTTGTTTAGAATGGGAAGATGTCCCTTGTAT
CACCATGCATGGACCCTCATGATAATTTTGTTTCTTTCACTTTCTACTCTGTTGACAACCATTGTCTCCT
CTTATTTTCTTTTCATTTTCTGTAACTTTTTCGTTAAACTTTAGCTTGCATTTGTAACGAATTTTTAAAT
TCACTTTTGTTTATTTGTCAGATTGTAAGATCCCATCGATTCGAATTCAAAGTCGACTGGAGGCTTGCTG
AAGGCTGTATGCTGTTTATGAGGATCTCTCTGATTTTTTTGGCCTCTGACTGAAAATCAAGAGTCCTCAT
AAACAGGACACAAGGCCTGTTACTAGCACTCACATGGAACAAATGGCCACCGTGGGAGGATGACAACTCG
AGCCTCTAGACAATCAGGGTATATTATATTGTACTTCAGCACAGTTTTAGAGAACAATTGTTATAATTAA
ATGATAAGGTAGAATATTTCTGCATATAAATTCTGGCTGGCGTGGAAATATTCTTATTGGTAGAAACAAC
TACATCCTGGTCATCATCCTGCCTTTCTCTTTATGGTTACAATGATATACACTGTTTGAGATGAGGATAA
AATACTCTGAGTCCAAACCGGGCCCCTCTGCTAACCATGTTCATGCCTTCTTCTTTTTCCTACAGCTCCT
GGGCAACGTGCTGGTTATTGTGCTGTCTCATCAAGCTTAAGGATCCAAGGTACCATGTCCATGTTGTTCT
ACACTCTGATCACAGCTTTTCTGATCGGCATACAGGCGGCTTTCACAGAGCATTCACCGCTGACCCCTCA
CCGTCGGGACCTCTGTAGCCGCTCTATCTGGCTAGCAAGGAAGATTCGTTCAGACCTGACTGCTCTTACG
GAATCCTATGTGAAGCATCAGGGCCTGAACAAGAACATCAACCTGGACTCTGCGGATGGGATGCCAGTGG
CAAGCACTGATCAGTGGAGTGAGCTGACCGAGGCAGAGCGACTCCAAGAGAACCTTCAAGCTTATCGTAC
CTTCCATGTTTTGTTGGCCAGGCTCTTAGAAGACCAGCAGGTGCATTTTACCCCAACCGAAGGTGACTTC
CATCAAGCTATACATACCCTTCTTCTCCAAGTCGCTGCCTTTGCATACCAGATAGAGGAGTTAATGATAC
TCCTGGAATACAAGATCCCCCGCAATGAGGCTGATGGGATGCCTATTAATGTTGGAGATGGTGGTCTCTT
TGAGAAGAAGCTGTGGGGCCTAAAGGTGCTGCAGGAGCTTTCACAGTGGACAGTAAGGTCCATCCATGAC
CTTCGTTTCATTTCTTCTCATCAGACTGGGATCCCAGCACGTGGGAGCCATTATATTGCTAACAACAAGA
AAATGTAGAGATCTACGGGTGGCATCCCTGTGACCCCTCCCCAGTGCCTCTCCTGGCCCTGGAAGTTGCC
ACTCCAGTGCCCACCAGCCTTGTCCTAATAAAATTAAGTTGCATCATTTTGTCTGACTAGGTGTCCTTCT
ATAATATTATGGGGTGGAGGGGGGTGGTATGGAGCAAGGGGCAAGTTGGGAAGACAACCTGTAGGGCCTG
CGGGGTCTATTGGGAACCAAGCTGGAGTGCAGTGGCACAATCTTGGCTCACTGCAATCTCCGCCTCCTGG
GTTCAAGCGATTCTCCTGCCTCAGCCTCCCGAGTTGTTGGGATTCCAGGCATGCATGACCAGGCTCAGCT
AATTTTTGTTTTTTTGGTAGAGACGGGGTTTCACCATATTGGCCAGGCTGGTCTCCAACTCCTAATCTCA
GGTGATCTACCCACCTTGGCCTCCCAAATTGCTGGGATTACAGGCGTGAACCACTGCTCCCTTCCCTGTC
CTTCTGATTTTGTAGGTAACCACGTGCGGACCGAGCGGCCGCAGGAACCCCTAGTGATGGAGTTGGCCAC
TCCCTCTCTGCGCGCTCGCTCGCTCACTGAGGCCGGGCGACCAAAGGTCGCCCGACGCCCGGGCTTTGCC
CGGGCGGCCTCAGTGAGCGAGCGAGCGCGCAGCTGCCTGCAGGGGCGCCTGATGCGGTATTTTCTCCTTA
CGCATCTGTGCGGTATTTCACACCGCATA
[95 nt withheld, positions 5070-5164]
T
[46 nt withheld, positions 5166-5211]
C
[141 nt withheld, positions 5213-5353]
CCTTTGACGTTGGAGTCCACGTTCTTT
[37 nt withheld, positions 5381-5417]
ACTCTATCTCGGGCTATTCTTTTGATTTATAAGGGATTTTGCCGATTTCGGTCTATTGGTTAAAAAATGA
GCTGATTTAACAAAAATTTAACGCGAATTTTAACAAAATATTAACGTTTACAATTTTATGGTGCACTCTC
AGTACAATCTGCTCTGATGCCGCATAGTTAAGCCAGCCCCGACACCCGCCAACACCCGCTGACGCGCCCT
GACGGGCTTGTCTGCTCCCGGCATCCGCTTACAGACAAGCTGTGACCGTCTCCGGGAGCTGCATGTGTCA
GAGGTTTTCACCGTCATCACCGAAACGCGCGAGACGAAAGGGCCTCGTGATACGCCTATTTTTATAGGTT
AATGTCATGATAATAATGGTTTCTTAGACGTCAGGTGGCACTTTTCGGGGAAATGTGCGCGGAACCCCTA
TTTGTTTATTTTTCTAAATACATTCAAATATGTATCCGCTCATGAGACAATAACCCTGATAAATGCTTCA
ATAATATTGAAAAAGGAAGAGTATGAGTATTCAACATTTCCGTGTCGCCCTTATTCCCTTTTTTGCGGCA
TTTTGCCTTCCTGTTTTTGCTCACCCAGAAACGCTGGTGAAAGTAAAAGA
